>Addgene plasmid #117364 | pmiRGLO-SERINC2-202 | depositor full sequence | sequence record 221499 | Full Sequence
CATGCAAGCTGATCCGGCTGCTAACAAAGCCCGAAAGGAAGCTGAGTTGGCTGCTGCCACCGCTGAGCAA
TAACTAGCATAACCCCTTGGGGCGGCCGCTTCGAGCAGACATGATAAGATACATTGATGAGTTTGGACAA
ACCACAACTAGAATGCAGTGAAAAAAATGCTTTATTTGTGAAATTTGTGATGCTATTGCTTTATTTGTAA
CCATTATAAGCTGCAATAAACAAGTTAACAACAACAATTGCATTCATTTTATGTTTCAGGTTCAGGGGGA
GATGTGGGAGGTTTTTTTAAGCAAGTAAAACCTCTACAAATGTGGTAAAATCGAATTTTAACAAAATATT
AACGCTTACAATTTCCTGATGCGGTATTTTCTCCTTACGCATCTGTGCGGTATTTCACACCGCATACGCG
GATCTGCGCAGCACCATGGCCTGAAATAACCTCTGAAAGAGGAACTTGGTTAGGTACCTTCTGAGGCGGA
AAGAACCAGCTGTGGAATGTGTGTCAGTTAGGGTGTGGAAAGTCCCCAGGCTCCCCAGCAGGCAGAAGTA
TGCAAAGCATGCATCTCAATTAGTCAGCAACCAGGTGTGGAAAGTCCCCAGGCTCCCCAGCAGGCAGAAG
TATGCAAAGCATGCATCTCAATTAGTCAGCAACCATAGTCCCGCCCCTAACTCCGCCCATCCCGCCCCTA
ACTCCGCCCAGTTCCGCCCATTCTCCGCCCCATGGCTGACTAATTTTTTTTATTTATGCAGAGGCCGAGG
CCGCCTCGGCCTCTGAGCTATTCCAGAAGTAGTGAGGAGGCTTTTTTGGAGGCCTAGGCTTTTGCAAAAA
GCTTGATTCTTCTGACACAACAGTCTCGAACCAAAGGCTGGAGCCACCATGGCTTCCAAGGTGTACGACC
CCGAGCAACGCAAACGCATGATCACTGGGCCTCAGTGGTGGGCTCGCTGCAAGCAAATGAACGTGCTGGA
CTCCTTCATCAACTACTATGATTCCGAGAAGCACGCCGAGAACGCCGTGATTTTTCTGCATGGTAACGCT
GCCTCCAGCTACCTGTGGAGGCACGTCGTGCCTCACATCGAGCCCGTGGCTAGATGCATCATCCCTGATC
TGATCGGAATGGGTAAGTCCGGCAAGAGCGGGAATGGCTCATATCGCCTCCTGGATCACTACAAGTACCT
CACCGCTTGGTTCGAGCTGCTGAACCTTCCAAAGAAAATCATCTTTGTGGGCCACGACTGGGGGGCTTGT
CTGGCCTTTCACTACTCCTACGAGCACCAAGACAAGATCAAGGCCATCGTCCATGCTGAGAGTGTCGTGG
ACGTGATCGAGTCCTGGGACGAGTGGCCTGACATCGAGGAGGATATCGCCCTGATCAAGAGCGAAGAGGG
CGAGAAAATGGTGCTTGAGAATAACTTCTTCGTCGAGACCATGCTCCCAAGCAAGATCATGCGGAAACTG
GAGCCTGAGGAGTTCGCTGCCTACCTGGAGCCATTCAAGGAGAAGGGCGAGGTTAGACGGCCTACCCTCT
CCTGGCCTCGCGAGATCCCTCTCGTTAAGGGAGGCAAGCCCGACGTCGTCCAGATTGTCCGCAACTACAA
CGCCTACCTTCGGGCCAGCGACGATCTGCCTAAGATGTTCATCGAGTCCGACCCTGGGTTCTTTTCCAAC
GCTATTGTCGAGGGAGCTAAGAAGTTCCCTAACACCGAGTTCGTGAAGGTGAAGGGCCTCCACTTCAGCC
AGGAGGACGCTCCAGATGAAATGGGTAAGTACATCAAGAGCTTCGTGGAGCGCGTGCTGAAGAACGAGCA
GACCGGTGGTGGGAGCGGAGGTGGCGGATCAGGTGGCGGAGGCTCCGGAGGGATTGAACAAGATGGATTG
CACGCAGGTTCTCCGGCCGCTTGGGTGGAGAGGCTATTCGGCTATGACTGGGCACAACAGACAATCGGCT
GCTCTGATGCCGCCGTGTTCCGGCTGTCAGCGCAGGGGCGCCCGGTTCTTTTTGTCAAGACCGACCTGTC
CGGTGCCCTGAATGAACTGCAGGACGAGGCAGCGCGGCTATCGTGGCTGGCCACGACGGGCGTTCCTTGC
GCAGCTGTGCTCGACGTTGTCACTGAAGCGGGAAGGGACTGGCTGCTATTGGGCGAAGTGCCGGGGCAGG
ATCTCCTGTCATCTCACCTTGCTCCTGCCGAGAAAGTATCCATCATGGCTGATGCAATGCGGCGGCTGCA
TACGCTTGATCCGGCTACCTGCCCATTCGACCACCAAGCGAAACATCGCATCGAGCGAGCACGTACTCGG
ATGGAAGCCGGTCTTGTCGATCAGGATGATCTGGACGAAGAGCATCAGGGGCTCGCGCCAGCCGAACTGT
TCGCCAGGCTCAAGGCGCGCATGCCCGACGGCGAGGATCTCGTCGTGACCCATGGCGATGCCTGCTTGCC
GAATATCATGGTGGAAAATGGCCGCTTTTCTGGATTCATCGACTGTGGCCGGCTGGGTGTGGCGGACCGC
TATCAGGACATAGCGTTGGCTACCCGTGATATTGCTGAAGAGCTTGGCGGCGAATGGGCTGACCGCTTCC
TCGTGCTTTACGGTATCGCCGCTCCCGATTCGCAGCGCATCGCCTTCTATCGCCTTCTTGACGAGTTCTT
CTGAGCGGGACTCTGGGGTTCGAAATGACCGACCAAGCGACGCCCAACCTGCCATCACGATGGCCGCAAT
AAAATATCTTTATTTTCATTACATCTGTGTGTTGGTTTTTTGTGTGAATCGATAGCGATAAGGATCCTCT
TTGCGCTTGCGTTTTCCCTTGTCCAGATAGCCCAGTAGCTGACATTCATCCGGGGTCAGCACCGTTTCTG
CGGACTGGCTTTCTACGTAATGGTTTCTTAGACGTCAGGTGGCACTTTTCGGGGAAATGTGCGCGGAACC
CCTATTTGTTTATTTTTCTAAATACATTCAAATATGTATCCGCTCATGAGACAATAACCCTGATAAATGC
TTCAATAATATTGAAAAAGGAAGAGTATGAGTATTCAACATTTCCGTGTCGCCCTTATTCCCTTTTTTGC
GGCATTTTGCCTTCCTGTTTTTGCTCACCCAGAAACGCTGGTGAAAGTAAAAGATGCTGAAGATCAGTTG
GGTGCACGAGTGGGTTACATCGAACTGGATCTCAACAGCGGTAAGATCCTTGAGAGTTTTCGCCCCGAAG
AACGTTTTCCAATGATGAGCACTTTCAAAGTTCTGCTATGTGGCGCGGTATTATCCCGTATTGACGCCGG
GCAAGAGCAACTCGGTCGCCGCATACACTATTCTCAGAATGACTTGGTTGAGTACTCACCAGTCACAGAA
AAGCATCTTACGGATGGCATGACAGTAAGAGAATTATGCAGTGCTGCCATAACCATGAGTGATAACACTG
CGGCCAACTTACTTCTGACAACTATCGGAGGACCGAAGGAGCTAACCGCTTTTTTGCACAACATGGGGGA
TCATGTAACTCGCCTTGATCGTTGGGAACCGGAGCTGAATGAAGCCATACCAAACGACGAGCGTGACACC
ACGATGCCTGTAGCAATGGCAACAACGTTGCGCAAACTATTAACTGGCGAACTACTTACTCTAGCTTCCC
GGCAACAATTAATAGACTGGATGGAGGCGGATAAAGTTGCAGGACCACTTCTGCGCTCGGCCCTTCCGGC
TGGCTGGTTTATTGCTGATAAATCTGGAGCCGGTGAGCGTGGGTCTCGCGGTATCATTGCAGCACTGGGG
CCAGATGGTAAGCCCTCCCGTATCGTAGTTATCTACACGACGGGGAGTCAGGCAACTATGGATGAACGAA
ATAGACAGATCGCTGAGATAGGTGCCTCACTGATTAAGCATTGGTAATTCGAAATGACCGACCAAGCGAC
GCCCAACCGGTATCAGCTCACTCAAAGGCGGTAATACGGTTATCCACAGAATCAGGGGATAACGCAGGAA
AGAACATGTGAGCAAAAGGCCAGCAAAAGGCCAGGAACCGTAAAAAGGCCGCGTTGCTGGCGTTTTTCCA
TAGGCTCCGCCCCCCTGACGAGCATCACAAAAATCGACGCTCAAGTCAGAGGTGGCGAAACCCGACAGGA
CTATAAAGATACCAGGCGTTTCCCCCTGGAAGCTCCCTCGTGCGCTCTCCTGTTCCGACCCTGCCGCTTA
CCGGATACCTGTCCGCCTTTCTCCCTTCGGGAAGCGTGGCGCTTTCTCATAGCTCACGCTGTAGGTATCT
CAGTTCGGTGTAGGTCGTTCGCTCCAAGCTGGGCTGTGTGCACGAACCCCCCGTTCAGCCCGACCGCTGC
GCCTTATCCGGTAACTATCGTCTTGAGTCCAACCCGGTAAGACACGACTTATCGCCACTGGCAGCAGCCA
CTGGTAACAGGATTAGCAGAGCGAGGTATGTAGGCGGTGCTACAGAGTTCTTGAAGTGGTGGCCTAACTA
CGGCTACACTAGAAGGACAGTATTTGGTATCTGCGCTCTGCTGAAGCCAGTTACCTTCGGAAAAAGAGTT
GGTAGCTCTTGATCCGGCAAACAAACCACCGCTGGTAGCGGTGGTTTTTTTGTTTGCAAGCAGCAGATTA
CGCGCAGAAAAAAAGGATTTCAAGAAGATCCTTTGATCTTTTCTACGGGGTCTGACGCTCAGTGGAACGA
AAACTCACGTTAAGGGATTTTGGTCATGAGATTATCAAAAAGGATCTTCACCTAGATCCTTTTATAGTCC
GGAAATACAGGAACGCACGCTGGATGGCCCTTCGCTGGGATGGTGAAACCATGAAAAATGGCAGCTTCAG
TGGATTAAGTGGGGGTAATGTGGCCTGTACCCTCTGGTTGCATAGGTATTCATACGGTTAAAATTTATCA
GGCGCGATTGCGGCAGTTTTTCGGGTGGTTTGTTGCCATTTTTACCTGTCTGCTGCCGTGATCGCGCTGA
ACGCGTTTTAGCGGTGCGTACAATTAAGGGATTATGGTAAATCCACTTACTGTCTGCCCTCGTAGCCATC
GAGATAAACCGCAGTACTCCGGCCACGATGCGTCCGGCGTAGAGGATCGAGATCTACCGGGTAGGGGAGG
CGCTTTTCCCAAGGCAGTCTGGAGCATGCGCTTTAGCAGCCCCGCTGGGCACTTGGCGCTACACAAGTGG
CCTCTGGCCTCGCACACATTCCACATCCACCGGTAGGCGCCAACCGGCTCCGTTCTTTGGTGGCCCCTTC
GCGCCACCTTCTACTCCTCCCCTAGTCAGGAAGTTCCCCCCCGCCCCGCAGCTCGCGTCGTGCAGGACGT
GACAAATGGAAGTAGCACGTCTCACTAGTCTCGTGCAGATGGACAGCACCGCTGAGCAATGGAAGCGGGT
AGGCCTTTGGGGCAGCGGCCAATAGCAGCTTTGCTCCTTCGCTTTCTGGGCTCAGAGGCTGGGAAGGGGT
GGGTCCGGGGGCGGGCTCAGGGGCGGGCTCAGGGGCGGGGCGGGCGCCCGAAGGTCCTCCGGAGGCCCGG
CATTCTGCACGCTTCAAAAGCGCACGTCTGCCGCGCTGTTCTCCTCTTCCTCATCTCCGGGCCTTTCGAC
CTGCAGCCCAAGCTTGGCAATCCGGTACTGTTGGTAAAGCCACCATGGAAGATGCCAAAAACATTAAGAA
GGGCCCAGCGCCATTCTACCCACTCGAAGACGGGACCGCCGGCGAGCAGCTGCACAAAGCCATGAAGCGC
TACGCCCTGGTGCCCGGCACCATCGCCTTTACCGACGCACATATCGAGGTGGACATTACCTACGCCGAGT
ACTTCGAGATGAGCGTTCGGCTGGCAGAAGCTATGAAGCGCTATGGGCTGAATACAAACCATCGGATCGT
GGTGTGCAGCGAGAATAGCTTGCAGTTCTTCATGCCCGTGTTGGGTGCCCTGTTCATCGGTGTGGCTGTG
GCCCCAGCTAACGACATCTACAACGAGCGCGAGCTGCTGAACAGCATGGGCATCAGCCAGCCCACCGTCG
TATTCGTGAGCAAGAAAGGGCTGCAAAAGATCCTCAACGTGCAAAAGAAGCTACCGATCATACAAAAGAT
CATCATCATGGATAGCAAGACCGACTACCAGGGCTTCCAAAGCATGTACACCTTCGTGACTTCCCATTTG
CCACCCGGCTTCAACGAGTACGACTTCGTGCCCGAGAGCTTCGACCGGGACAAAACCATCGCCCTGATCA
TGAACAGTAGTGGCAGTACCGGATTGCCCAAGGGCGTAGCCCTACCGCACCGCACCGCTTGTGTCCGATT
CAGTCATGCCCGCGACCCCATCTTCGGCAACCAGATCATCCCCGACACCGCTATCCTCAGCGTGGTGCCA
TTTCACCACGGCTTCGGCATGTTCACCACGCTGGGCTACTTGATCTGCGGCTTTCGGGTCGTGCTCATGT
ACCGCTTCGAGGAGGAGCTATTCTTGCGCAGCTTGCAAGACTATAAGATTCAATCTGCCCTGCTGGTGCC
CACACTATTTAGCTTCTTCGCTAAGAGCACTCTCATCGACAAGTACGACCTAAGCAACTTGCACGAGATC
GCCAGCGGCGGGGCGCCGCTCAGCAAGGAGGTAGGTGAGGCCGTGGCCAAACGCTTCCACCTACCAGGCA
TCCGCCAGGGCTACGGCCTGACAGAAACAACCAGCGCCATTCTGATCACCCCCGAAGGGGACGACAAGCC
TGGCGCAGTAGGCAAGGTGGTGCCCTTCTTCGAGGCTAAGGTGGTGGACTTGGACACCGGTAAGACACTG
GGTGTGAACCAGCGCGGCGAGCTGTGCGTCCGTGGCCCCATGATCATGAGCGGCTACGTTAACAACCCCG
AGGCTACAAACGCTCTCATCGACAAGGACGGCTGGCTGCACAGCGGCGACATCGCCTACTGGGACGAGGA
CGAGCACTTCTTCATCGTGGACCGGCTGAAGAGCCTGATCAAATACAAGGGCTACCAGGTAGCCCCAGCC
GAACTGGAGAGCATCCTGCTGCAACACCCCAACATCTTCGACGCCGGGGTCGCCGGCCTGCCCGACGACG
ATGCCGGCGAGCTGCCCGCCGCAGTCGTCGTGCTGGAACACGGTAAAACCATGACCGAGAAGGAGATCGT
GGACTATGTGGCCAGCCAGGTTACAACCGCCAAGAAGCTGCGCGGTGGTGTTGTGTTCGTGGACGAGGTG
CCTAAAGGACTGACCGGCAAGTTGGACGCCCGCAAGATCCGCGAGATTCTCATTAAGGCCAAGAAGGGCG
GCAAGATCGCCGTGTAATTCTAGTTGTTTAAACGAGCTCGGGCAGCCTCACAGCCTGCCATCTGGTGCCT
CCTGCCACCTGGTGCCTCTCGGCTCAGTGACAGCCAACCTGCCCCCTCCCCACACCAATCAGCCAGGCTG
AGCCCCCACCCCTGCCCCAGCTCCAGGACCTGCCCCTGAGCCGGGCCTTCTAGTCGTAGTGCCTTCAGGG
TCCGAGGAGCATCAGGCTCCTGCAGAGCCCCATCCCCCCGCCACACCCACACGGTGGAGCTGCCTCTTCC
TTCCCCTCCTCCCTGTTGCCCATACTCAGCATCTCGGATGAAAGGGCTCCCTTGTCCTCAGGCTCCACGG
GAGCGGGGCTGCTGGAGAGAGCGGGGAACTCCCACCACAGTGGGGCATCCGGCACTGAAGCCCTGGTGTT
CCTGGTCACGTCCCCCAGGGGACCCTGCCCACTTCCTGGACTTCGTGCCTTACTGAGTCTCTAAGACTTT
TTCTAATAAACAAGCCAGTGCGTGTACCAGTCGACCTGCAGG
Features (pLannotate 1.2.2; 18 found; start..end, strand, type, name):
     17..66      +  CDS            SET1 (fragment): solubility-enhancement tag derived from T7 phage gene 10B
     74..93      +  terminator     T7 terminator (fragment): transcription terminator for bacteriophage T7 RNA polymerase
    115..236     -  polyA_signal   SV40 poly(A) signal: SV40 polyadenylation signal
    259..327     -  CDS            large T antigen (fragment): large T antigen from SV40 (simian virus 40)
    332..364     +  rep_origin     M13 ori (fragment): M13 bacteriophage origin of replication; arrow indicates direction of (+) strand synthesis
    365..416     -  misc_feature   bom (fragment): basis of mobility region from pBR322
    481..838     +  promoter       SV40 promoter: SV40 enhancer and early promoter
    889..1821    +  CDS            hRluc: Renilla luciferase human codon-optimized
   1872..2664    +  CDS            NeoR/KanR (fragment): aminoglycoside phosphotransferase from Tn5; aph(3')-II (or nptII); confers resistance to neomycin, kanamycin, and G418 (Geneticin®)
   2728..2776    +  polyA_signal   poly(A) signal: synthetic polyadenylation signal
   2797..2889    -  CDS            tnpA (fragment): TN5P_ECOLX - Also known as tnp. Experimental evidence at protein level: Swiss-Prot protein existence level 1. Mediates transposition of transposon Tn5 by a 'cut and paste' mechanism. First, the monomeric transposase binds the 19 bp inverted DNA repeats flanking the transposon. Then, dimerization of the DNA- bound transposase creates a synaptic DNA complex. After nicking of the first DNA strand, excision of the transposon proceeds through a series of intermediates. The transposase then mediates the insertion of the transposon at a new site by strand transfer. The activity of the wild- type tran
   2932..3036    +  promoter       AmpR promoter: bla
   3037..3897    +  CDS            AmpR: β-lactamase; bla; confers resistance to ampicillin, carbenicillin, and related antibiotics
   4055..4643    -  rep_origin     ori: high-copy-number ColE1/pMB1/pBR322/pUC origin of replication
   4759..5042    +  misc_feature   cer region: ColE1-derived recombination site that helps to maintain plasmids as monomers
   5099..5598    +  promoter       PGK promoter: mouse phosphoglycerate kinase 1 promoter
   5645..7297    +  CDS            luciferase: firefly luciferase synthetic luc2 version of the luciferase gene
   7799..10      +  misc_feature   MCS (fragment) (across the origin): pUC18/19 multiple cloning site
