>Addgene plasmid #117364 | pmiRGLO-SERINC2-202 | addgene full sequence | sequence record 231691 | Addgene NGS Result
TCCCAAGGCAGTCTGGAGCATGCGCTTTAGCAGCCCCGCTGGGCACTTGGCGCTACACAAGTGGCCTCTG
GCCTCGCACACATTCCACATCCACCGGTAGGCGCCAACCGGCTCCGTTCTTTGGTGGCCCCTTCGCGCCA
CCTTCTACTCCTCCCCTAGTCAGGAAGTTCCCCCCCGCCCCGCAGCTCGCGTCGTGCAGGACGTGACAAA
TGGAAGTAGCACGTCTCACTAGTCTCGTGCAGATGGACAGCACCGCTGAGCAATGGAAGCGGGTAGGCCT
TTGGGGCAGCGGCCAATAGCAGCTTTGCTCCTTCGCTTTCTGGGCTCAGAGGCTGGGAAGGGGTGGGTCC
GGGGGCGGGCTCAGGGGCGGGCTCAGGGGCGGGGCGGGCGCCCGAAGGTCCTCCGGAGGCCCGGCATTCT
GCACGCTTCAAAAGCGCACGTCTGCCGCGCTGTTCTCCTCTTCCTCATCTCCGGGCCTTTCGACCTGCAG
CCCAAGCTTGGCAATCCGGTACTGTTGGTAAAGCCACCATGGAAGATGCCAAAAACATTAAGAAGGGCCC
AGCGCCATTCTACCCACTCGAAGACGGGACCGCCGGCGAGCAGCTGCACAAAGCCATGAAGCGCTACGCC
CTGGTGCCCGGCACCATCGCCTTTACCGACGCACATATCGAGGTGGACATTACCTACGCCGAGTACTTCG
AGATGAGCGTTCGGCTGGCAGAAGCTATGAAGCGCTATGGGCTGAATACAAACCATCGGATCGTGGTGTG
CAGCGAGAATAGCTTGCAGTTCTTCATGCCCGTGTTGGGTGCCCTGTTCATCGGTGTGGCTGTGGCCCCA
GCTAACGACATCTACAACGAGCGCGAGCTGCTGAACAGCATGGGCATCAGCCAGCCCACCGTCGTATTCG
TGAGCAAGAAAGGGCTGCAAAAGATCCTCAACGTGCAAAAGAAGCTACCGATCATACAAAAGATCATCAT
CATGGATAGCAAGACCGACTACCAGGGCTTCCAAAGCATGTACACCTTCGTGACTTCCCATTTGCCACCC
GGCTTCAACGAGTACGACTTCGTGCCCGAGAGCTTCGACCGGGACAAAACCATCGCCCTGATCATGAACA
GTAGTGGCAGTACCGGATTGCCCAAGGGCGTAGCCCTACCGCACCGCACCGCTTGTGTCCGATTCAGTCA
TGCCCGCGACCCCATCTTCGGCAACCAGATCATCCCCGACACCGCTATCCTCAGCGTGGTGCCATTTCAC
CACGGCTTCGGCATGTTCACCACGCTGGGCTACTTGATCTGCGGCTTTCGGGTCGTGCTCATGTACCGCT
TCGAGGAGGAGCTATTCTTGCGCAGCTTGCAAGACTATAAGATTCAATCTGCCCTGCTGGTGCCCACACT
ATTTAGCTTCTTCGCTAAGAGCACTCTCATCGACAAGTACGACCTAAGCAACTTGCACGAGATCGCCAGC
GGCGGGGCGCCGCTCAGCAAGGAGGTAGGTGAGGCCGTGGCCAAACGCTTCCACCTACCAGGCATCCGCC
AGGGCTACGGCCTGACAGAAACAACCAGCGCCATTCTGATCACCCCCGAAGGGGACGACAAGCCTGGCGC
AGTAGGCAAGGTGGTGCCCTTCTTCGAGGCTAAGGTGGTGGACTTGGACACCGGTAAGACACTGGGTGTG
AACCAGCGCGGCGAGCTGTGCGTCCGTGGCCCCATGATCATGAGCGGCTACGTTAACAACCCCGAGGCTA
CAAACGCTCTCATCGACAAGGACGGCTGGCTGCACAGCGGCGACATCGCCTACTGGGACGAGGACGAGCA
CTTCTTCATCGTGGACCGGCTGAAGAGCCTGATCAAATACAAGGGCTACCAGGTAGCCCCAGCCGAACTG
GAGAGCATCCTGCTGCAACACCCCAACATCTTCGACGCCGGGGTCGCCGGCCTGCCCGACGACGATGCCG
GCGAGCTGCCCGCCGCAGTCGTCGTGCTGGAACACGGTAAAACCATGACCGAGAAGGAGATCGTGGACTA
TGTGGCCAGCCAGGTTACAACCGCCAAGAAGCTGCGCGGTGGTGTTGTGTTCGTGGACGAGGTGCCTAAA
GGACTGACCGGCAAGTTGGACGCCCGCAAGATCCGCGAGATTCTCATTAAGGCCAAGAAGGGCGGCAAGA
TCGCCGTGTAATTCTAGTTGTTTAAACGAGCTCGGGCAGCCTCACAGCCTGCCATCTGGTGCCTCCTGCC
ACCTGGTGCCTCTCGGCTCGGTGACAGCCAACCTGCCCCCTCCCCACACCAATCAGCCAGGCTGAGCCCC
CACCCCTGCCCCAGCTCCAGGACCTGCCCCTGAGCCGGGCCTTCTAGTCGTAGTGCCTTCAGGGTCCGAG
GAGCATCAGGCTCCTGCAGAGCCCCATCCCCCCGCCACACCCACACGGTGGAGCTGCCTCTTCCTTCCCC
TCCTCCCTGTTGCCCATACTCAGCATCTCGGATGAAAGGGCTCCCTTGTCCTCAGGCTCCACGGGAGCGG
GGCTGCTGGAGAGAGCGGGGAACTCCCACCACAGTGGGGCATCCGGCACTGAAGCCCTGGTGTTCCTGGT
CACGTCCCCCAGGGGACCCTGCCCCCTTCCTGGACTTCGTGCCTTACTGAGTCTCTAAGACTTTTTCTAA
TAAACAAGCCAGTGCGTGTACCAGTCGACCTGCAGGCATGCAAGCTGATCCGGCTGCTAACAAAGCCCGA
AAGGAAGCTGAGTTGGCTGCTGCCACCGCTGAGCAATAACTAGCATAACCCCTTGGGGCGGCCGCTTCGA
GCAGACATGATAAGATACATTGATGAGTTTGGACAAACCACAACTAGAATGCAGTGAAAAAAATGCTTTA
TTTGTGAAATTTGTGATGCTATTGCTTTATTTGTAACCATTATAAGCTGCAATAAACAAGTTAACAACAA
CAATTGCATTCATTTTATGTTTCAGGTTCAGGGGGAGATGTGGGAGGTTTTTTTAAGCAAGTAAAACCTC
TACAAATGTGGTAAAATCGAATTTTAACAAAATATTAACGCTTACAATTTCCTGATGCGGTATTTTCTCC
TTACGCATCTGTGCGGTATTTCACACCGCATACGCGGATCTGCGCAGCACCATGGCCTGAAATAACCTCT
GAAAGAGGAACTTGGTTAGGTACCTTCTGAGGCGGAAAGAACCAGCTGTGGAATGTGTGTCAGTTAGGGT
GTGGAAAGTCCCCAGGCTCCCCAGCAGGCAGAAGTATGCAAAGCATGCATCTCAATTAGTCAGCAACCAG
GTGTGGAAAGTCCCCAGGCTCCCCAGCAGGCAGAAGTATGCAAAGCATGCATCTCAATTAGTCAGCAACC
ATAGTCCCGCCCCTAACTCCGCCCATCCCGCCCCTAACTCCGCCCAGTTCCGCCCATTCTCCGCCCCATG
GCTGACTAATTTTTTTTATTTATGCAGAGGCCGAGGCCGCCTCGGCCTCTGAGCTATTCCAGAAGTAGTG
AGGAGGCTTTTTTGGAGGCCTAGGCTTTTGCAAAAAGCTTGATTCTTCTGACACAACAGTCTCGAACCAA
AGGCTGGAGCCACCATGGCTTCCAAGGTGTACGACCCCGAGCAACGCAAACGCATGATCACTGGGCCTCA
GTGGTGGGCTCGCTGCAAGCAAATGAACGTGCTGGACTCCTTCATCAACTACTATGATTCCGAGAAGCAC
GCCGAGAACGCCGTGATTTTTCTGCATGGTAACGCTGCCTCCAGCTACCTGTGGAGGCACGTCGTGCCTC
ACATCGAGCCCGTGGCTAGATGCATCATCCCTGATCTGATCGGAATGGGTAAGTCCGGCAAGAGCGGGAA
TGGCTCATATCGCCTCCTGGATCACTACAAGTACCTCACCGCTTGGTTCGAGCTGCTGAACCTTCCAAAG
AAAATCATCTTTGTGGGCCACGACTGGGGGGCTTGTCTGGCCTTTCACTACTCCTACGAGCACCAAGACA
AGATCAAGGCCATCGTCCATGCTGAGAGTGTCGTGGACGTGATCGAGTCCTGGGACGAGTGGCCTGACAT
CGAGGAGGATATCGCCCTGATCAAGAGCGAAGAGGGCGAGAAAATGGTGCTTGAGAATAACTTCTTCGTC
GAGACCATGCTCCCAAGCAAGATCATGCGGAAACTGGAGCCTGAGGAGTTCGCTGCCTACCTGGAGCCAT
TCAAGGAGAAGGGCGAGGTTAGACGGCCTACCCTCTCCTGGCCTCGCGAGATCCCTCTCGTTAAGGGAGG
CAAGCCCGACGTCGTCCAGATTGTCCGCAACTACAACGCCTACCTTCGGGCCAGCGACGATCTGCCTAAG
ATGTTCATCGAGTCCGACCCTGGGTTCTTTTCCAACGCTATTGTCGAGGGAGCTAAGAAGTTCCCTAACA
CCGAGTTCGTGAAGGTGAAGGGCCTCCACTTCAGCCAGGAGGACGCTCCAGATGAAATGGGTAAGTACAT
CAAGAGCTTCGTGGAGCGCGTGCTGAAGAACGAGCAGACCGGTGGTGGGAGCGGAGGTGGCGGATCAGGT
GGCGGAGGCTCCGGAGGGATTGAACAAGATGGATTGCACGCAGGTTCTCCGGCCGCTTGGGTGGAGAGGC
TATTCGGCTATGACTGGGCACAACAGACAATCGGCTGCTCTGATGCCGCCGTGTTCCGGCTGTCAGCGCA
GGGGCGCCCGGTTCTTTTTGTCAAGACCGACCTGTCCGGTGCCCTGAATGAACTGCAGGACGAGGCAGCG
CGGCTATCGTGGCTGGCCACGACGGGCGTTCCTTGCGCAGCTGTGCTCGACGTTGTCACTGAAGCGGGAA
GGGACTGGCTGCTATTGGGCGAAGTGCCGGGGCAGGATCTCCTGTCATCTCACCTTGCTCCTGCCGAGAA
AGTATCCATCATGGCTGATGCAATGCGGCGGCTGCATACGCTTGATCCGGCTACCTGCCCATTCGACCAC
CAAGCGAAACATCGCATCGAGCGAGCACGTACTCGGATGGAAGCCGGTCTTGTCGATCAGGATGATCTGG
ACGAAGAGCATCAGGGGCTCGCGCCAGCCGAACTGTTCGCCAGGCTCAAGGCGCGCATGCCCGACGGCGA
GGATCTCGTCGTGACCCATGGCGATGCCTGCTTGCCGAATATCATGGTGGAAAATGGCCGCTTTTCTGGA
TTCATCGACTGTGGCCGGCTGGGTGTGGCGGACCGCTATCAGGACATAGCGTTGGCTACCCGTGATATTG
CTGAAGAGCTTGGCGGCGAATGGGCTGACCGCTTCCTCGTGCTTTACGGTATCGCCGCTCCCGATTCGCA
GCGCATCGCCTTCTATCGCCTTCTTGACGAGTTCTTCTGAGCGGGACTCTGGGGTTCGAAATGACCGACC
AAGCGACGCCCAACCTGCCATCACGATGGCCGCAATAAAATATCTTTATTTTCATTACATCTGTGTGTTG
GTTTTTTGTGTGAATCGATAGCGATAAGGATCCTCTTTGCGCTTGCGTTTTCCCTTGTCCAGATAGCCCA
GTAGCTGACATTCATCCGGGGTCAGCACCGTTTCTGCGGACTGGCTTTCTACGTAATGGTTTCTTAGACG
TCAGGTGGCACTTTTCGGGGAAATGTGCGCGGAACCCCTATTTGTTTATTTTTCTAAATACATTCAAATA
TGTATCCGCTCATGAGACAATAACCCTGATAAATGCTTCAATAATATTGAAAAAGGAAGAGTATGAGTAT
TCAACATTTCCGTGTCGCCCTTATTCCCTTTTTTGCGGCATTTTGCCTTCCTGTTTTTGCTCACCCAGAA
ACGCTGGTGAAAGTAAAAGATGCTGAAGATCAGTTGGGTGCACGAGTGGGTTACATCGAACTGGATCTCA
ACAGCGGTAAGATCCTTGAGAGTTTTCGCCCCGAAGAACGTTTTCCAATGATGAGCACTTTCAAAGTTCT
GCTATGTGGCGCGGTATTATCCCGTATTGACGCCGGGCAAGAGCAACTCGGTCGCCGCATACACTATTCT
CAGAATGACTTGGTTGAGTACTCACCAGTCACAGAAAAGCATCTTACGGATGGCATGACAGTAAGAGAAT
TATGCAGTGCTGCCATAACCATGAGTGATAACACTGCGGCCAACTTACTTCTGACAACTATCGGAGGACC
GAAGGAGCTAACCGCTTTTTTGCACAACATGGGGGATCATGTAACTCGCCTTGATCGTTGGGAACCGGAG
CTGAATGAAGCCATACCAAACGACGAGCGTGACACCACGATGCCTGTAGCAATGGCAACAACGTTGCGCA
AACTATTAACTGGCGAACTACTTACTCTAGCTTCCCGGCAACAATTAATAGACTGGATGGAGGCGGATAA
AGTTGCAGGACCACTTCTGCGCTCGGCCCTTCCGGCTGGCTGGTTTATTGCTGATAAATCTGGAGCCGGT
GAGCGTGGGTCTCGCGGTATCATTGCAGCACTGGGGCCAGATGGTAAGCCCTCCCGTATCGTAGTTATCT
ACACGACGGGGAGTCAGGCAACTATGGATGAACGAAATAGACAGATCGCTGAGATAGGTGCCTCACTGAT
TAAGCATTGGTAATTCGAAATGACCGACCAAGCGACGCCCAACCGGTATCAGCTCACTCAAAGGCGGTAA
TACGGTTATCCACAGAATCAGGGGATAACGCAGGAAAGAACATGTGAGCAAAAGGCCAGCAAAAGGCCAG
GAACCGTAAAAAGGCCGCGTTGCTGGCGTTTTTCCATAGGCTCCGCCCCCCTGACGAGCATCACAAAAAT
CGACGCTCAAGTCAGAGGTGGCGAAACCCGACAGGACTATAAAGATACCAGGCGTTTCCCCCTGGAAGCT
CCCTCGTGCGCTCTCCTGTTCCGACCCTGCCGCTTACCGGATACCTGTCCGCCTTTCTCCCTTCGGGAAG
CGTGGCGCTTTCTCATAGCTCACGCTGTAGGTATCTCAGTTCGGTGTAGGTCGTTCGCTCCAAGCTGGGC
TGTGTGCACGAACCCCCCGTTCAGCCCGACCGCTGCGCCTTATCCGGTAACTATCGTCTTGAGTCCAACC
CGGTAAGACACGACTTATCGCCACTGGCAGCAGCCACTGGTAACAGGATTAGCAGAGCGAGGTATGTAGG
CGGTGCTACAGAGTTCTTGAAGTGGTGGCCTAACTACGGCTACACTAGAAGGACAGTATTTGGTATCTGC
GCTCTGCTGAAGCCAGTTACCTTCGGAAAAAGAGTTGGTAGCTCTTGATCCGGCAAACAAACCACCGCTG
GTAGCGGTGGTTTTTTTGTTTGCAAGCAGCAGATTACGCGCAGAAAAAAAGGATTTCAAGAAGATCCTTT
GATCTTTTCTACGGGGTCTGACGCTCAGTGGAACGAAAACTCACGTTAAGGGATTTTGGTCATGAGATTA
TCAAAAAGGATCTTCACCTAGATCCTTTTATAGTCCGGAAATACAGGAACGCACGCTGGATGGCCCTTCG
CTGGGATGGTGAAACCATGAAAAATGGCAGCTTCAGTGGATTAAGTGGGGGTAATGTGGCCTGTACCCTC
TGGTTGCATAGGTATTCATACGGTTAAAATTTATCAGGCGCGATTGCGGCAGTTTTTCGGGTGGTTTGTT
GCCATTTTTACCTGTCTGCTGCCGTGATCGCGCTGAACGCGTTTTAGCGGTGCGTACAATTAAGGGATTA
TGGTAAATCCACTTACTGTCTGCCCTCGTAGCCATCGAGATAAACCGCAGTACTCCGGCCACGATGCGTC
CGGCGTAGAGGATCGAGATCTACCGGGTAGGGGAGGCGCTTT
Features (pLannotate 1.2.2; 18 found; start..end, strand, type, name):
    529..2181    +  CDS            luciferase: firefly luciferase synthetic luc2 version of the luciferase gene
   2683..2706    +  misc_feature   MCS (fragment): pUC18/19 multiple cloning site
   2713..2762    +  CDS            SET1 (fragment): solubility-enhancement tag derived from T7 phage gene 10B
   2770..2789    +  terminator     T7 terminator (fragment): transcription terminator for bacteriophage T7 RNA polymerase
   2811..2932    -  polyA_signal   SV40 poly(A) signal: SV40 polyadenylation signal
   2955..3023    -  CDS            large T antigen (fragment): large T antigen from SV40 (simian virus 40)
   3028..3060    +  rep_origin     M13 ori (fragment): M13 bacteriophage origin of replication; arrow indicates direction of (+) strand synthesis
   3061..3112    -  misc_feature   bom (fragment): basis of mobility region from pBR322
   3177..3534    +  promoter       SV40 promoter: SV40 enhancer and early promoter
   3585..4517    +  CDS            hRluc: Renilla luciferase human codon-optimized
   4568..5360    +  CDS            NeoR/KanR (fragment): aminoglycoside phosphotransferase from Tn5; aph(3')-II (or nptII); confers resistance to neomycin, kanamycin, and G418 (Geneticin®)
   5424..5472    +  polyA_signal   poly(A) signal: synthetic polyadenylation signal
   5493..5585    -  CDS            tnpA (fragment): TN5P_ECOLX - Also known as tnp. Experimental evidence at protein level: Swiss-Prot protein existence level 1. Mediates transposition of transposon Tn5 by a 'cut and paste' mechanism. First, the monomeric transposase binds the 19 bp inverted DNA repeats flanking the transposon. Then, dimerization of the DNA- bound transposase creates a synaptic DNA complex. After nicking of the first DNA strand, excision of the transposon proceeds through a series of intermediates. The transposase then mediates the insertion of the transposon at a new site by strand transfer. The activity of the wild- type tran
   5628..5732    +  promoter       AmpR promoter: bla
   5733..6593    +  CDS            AmpR: β-lactamase; bla; confers resistance to ampicillin, carbenicillin, and related antibiotics
   6751..7339    -  rep_origin     ori: high-copy-number ColE1/pMB1/pBR322/pUC origin of replication
   7455..7738    +  misc_feature   cer region: ColE1-derived recombination site that helps to maintain plasmids as monomers
   7795..482     +  promoter       PGK promoter (across the origin): mouse phosphoglycerate kinase 1 promoter
