[The description below was written by a language model from this plasmid's Addgene catalogue record and pLannotate feature annotations shown in this document.]
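Description:
pmiRGLO-SERINC2-202 is a mammalian dual-luciferase reporter plasmid built on the Promega pmiRGLO backbone, made to test whether a human 3' UTR is targeted by a microRNA. It is propagated in E. coli as a high-copy plasmid using a ColE1/pUC-type origin and ampicillin resistance (AmpR with its bla promoter). A ColE1 cer site is also annotated, which helps keep the plasmid monomeric. The two sequence records, one from the depositor and one from repository sequencing, are both 7,812 nt and carry the same features in the same order, differing only in where numbering begins.

The test cassette uses the mouse PGK-1 promoter to drive the synthetic firefly luciferase gene luc2. The 478 bp 3' UTR of the SERINC2-202 transcript was inserted downstream of the luciferase coding sequence by Gibson assembly, which destroyed the flanking NheI and XbaI cloning sites. The UTR itself is not annotated in the feature tables, but it matches the unannotated gap of about 500 nt between the end of luc2 and the residual polylinker fragment. An SV40 polyadenylation signal is annotated just beyond this region.

A second, independent unit has the SV40 enhancer/early promoter driving human codon-optimized Renilla luciferase. This is followed closely by a neomycin phosphotransferase sequence and a synthetic poly(A) signal, providing both an internal normalization control and G418 selection in mammalian cells. If a microRNA binds the cloned UTR, firefly signal falls relative to Renilla. The associated publication concerns the miR-124 regulatory network in human neurogenesis, although the record does not explicitly name the microRNA tested against this UTR. Several short annotated fragments (SET1, large T antigen, M13 ori, bom, tnpA) are most likely backbone remnants or chance matches, not functional parts.
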