Addgene plasmid #117364: pmiRGLO-SERINC2-202
Purpose: Dual luciferase assay for miRNA-targeted UTR
Depositing lab: Volker Busskamp. Depositing organization: Technische Universitaet Dresden. Publication: Combined Experimental and System-Level Analyses Reveal the Complex Regulatory Network of miR-124 during Human Neurogenesis. Kutsche LK, Gysi DM, Fallmann J, Lenk K, Petri R, Swiersy A, Klapper SD, Pircs K, Khattak S, Stadler PF, Jakobsson J, Nowick K, Busskamp V. Cell Syst. 2018 Sep 28. pii: S2405-4712(18)30358-2. doi: 10.1016/j.cels.2018.08.011. PubMed 30292704.
Backbone
  Vector backbone: pmiRGLO
  Backbone manufacturer: Promega
  Backbone size w/o insert (bp): 7334
  Vector type: Mammalian Expression, Luciferase
  Selectable markers: Neomycin (select with G418)
Growth in bacteria
  Bacterial resistance: Ampicillin, 100 μg/mL
  Growth temperature: 37°C
  Growth strain: DH5alpha
  Copy number: High Copy
Gene/Insert
  Gene/Insert name: 3' UTR SERINC2-202
  Species: H. sapiens (human)
  Insert size (bp): 478
  Promoter: Murine PGK-1
  Tag / fusion protein: luciferase (N terminal on backbone)
  Cloning method: Gibson Cloning
  Sequencing primers: 5′ Fluc-F1 (AGAAGCTGCGCGGTGGTGTTGTG); 3′ T7terminal
Terms and licenses: Academic/Nonprofit Terms; Industry Terms: Not Available to Industry
Depositor comments: 5' NheI cloning site destroyed, 3' XbaI cloning site destroyed
How to cite: pmiRGLO-SERINC2-202 was a gift from Volker Busskamp (Addgene plasmid # 117364 ; http://n2t.net/addgene:117364 ; RRID:Addgene_117364)
